>Addgene plasmid #67660 | Cyan Nano-lantern/pcDNA3 | addgene full sequence | sequence record 131959 | Addgene Assembled Sequence
GACGGATCGGGAGATCTCCCGATCCCCTATGGTCGACTCTCAGTACAATCTGCTCTGATGCCGCATAGTT
AAGCCAGTATCTGCTCCCTGCTTGTGTGTTGGAGGTCGCTGAGTAGTGCGCGAGCAAAATTTAAGCTACA
ACAAGGCAAGGCTTGACCGACAATTGCATGAAGAATCTGCTTAGGGTTAGGCGTTTTGCGCTGCTTCGCG
ATGTACGGGCCAGATATACGCGTTGACATTGATTATTGACTAGTTATTAATAGTAATCAATTACGGGGTC
ATTAGTTCATAGCCCATATATGGAGTTCCGCGTTACATAACTTACGGTAAATGGCCCGCCTGGCTGACCG
CCCAACGACCCCCGCCCATTGACGTCAATAATGACGTATGTTCCCATAGTAACGCCAATAGGGACTTTCC
ATTGACGTCAATGGGTGGACTATTTACGGTAAACTGCCCACTTGGCAGTACATCAAGTGTATCATATGCC
AAGTACGCCCCCTATTGACGTCAATGACGGTAAATGGCCCGCCTGGCATTATGCCCAGTACATGACCTTA
TGGGACTTTCCTACTTGGCAGTACATCTACGTATTAGTCATCGCTATTACCATGGTGATGCGGTTTTGGC
AGTACATCAATGGGCGTGGATAGCGGTTTGACTCACGGGGATTTCCAAGTCTCCACCCCATTGACGTCAA
TGGGAGTTTGTTTTGGCACCAAAATCAACGGGACTTTCCAAAATGTCGTAACAACTCCGCCCCATTGACG
CAAATGGGCGGTAGGCGTGTACGGTGGGAGGTCTATATAAGCAGAGCTCTCTGGCTAACTAGAGAACCCA
CTGCTTACTGGCTTATCGAAATTAATACGACTCACTATAGGGAGACCCAAGCTTGGTACCGAGCTCGGAT
CCGATGGTGAGCAAGGGCGAGGAGCTGTTCACCGGGGTGGTGCCCATCCTGGTCGAGCTGGACGGCGACG
TAAACGGCCACAAGTTCAGCGTGTCCGGCGAGGGCGAGGGCGATGCCACCTACGGCAAGCTGACCCTGAA
GTTCATCTGCACCACCGGCAAGCTGCCCGTGCCCTGGCCCACCCTCGTGACCACCCTGTCCTGGGGCGTG
CAGTGCTTCGCCCGCTACCCCGACCACATGAAGCAGCACGACTTCTTCAAGTCCGCCATGCCCGAAGGCT
ACGTCCAGGAGCGCACCATCTTCTTCAAGGACGACGGCAACTACAAGACCCGCGCCGAGGTGAAGTTCGA
GGGCGACACCCTGGTGAACCGCATCGAGCTGAAGGGCATCGACTTCAAGGAGGACGGCAACATCCTGGGG
CACAAGCTGGAGTACAACTACTTTAGCGACAACGTCTATATCACCGCCGACAAGCAGAAGAACGGCATCA
AGGCCAACTTCAAGATCCGCCACAACATCGAGGACGGCGGCGTGCAGCTCGCCGACCACTACCAGCAGAA
CACCCCCATCGGCGACGGCCCCGTGCTGCTGCCCGACAACCACTACCTGAGCACCCAGTCCAAGCTGAGC
AAAGACCCCAACGAGAAGCGCGATCACATGGTCCTGCTGGAGTTCGTGACCGCCGCCGGGGGTACCAAGG
TGTACGACCCCGAGCAGAGGAAGAGGATGATCACCGGCCCCCAGTGGTGGGCCAGGTGCAAGCAGATGAA
CGTGCTGGACAGCTTCATCAACTACTACGACAGCGAGAAGCACGCCGAGAACGCCGTGATCTTCCTGCAC
GGCAACGCCACTAGCAGCTACCTGTGGAGGCACGTGGTGCCCCACATCGAGCCCGTGGCCAGGTGCATCA
TCCCCGATCTGATCGGCATGGGCAAGAGCGGCAAGAGCGGCAACGGCAGCTACAGGCTGCTGGACCACTA
CAAGTACCTGACCGCCTGGTTCGAGCTTCTGAACCTGCCCAAGAAGATCATCTTCGTGGGCCACGACTGG
GGCGCCGCCCTGGCCTTCCACTACGCCTACGAGCACCAGGACAGGATCAAGGCCATCGTGCACATGGAGA
GCGTGGTGGACGTGATCGAGAGCTGGGACGAGTGGCCAGACATCGAGGAGGACATCGCCCTGATCAAGAG
CGAGGAGGGCGAGAAGATGGTGCTGGAGAACAACTTCTTCGTGGAGACCGTGCTGCCCAGCAAGATCATG
AGAAAGCTGGAGCCCGAGGAGTTCGCCGCCTACCTGGAGCCCTTCAAGGAGAAGGGCGAGGTGAGAAGAC
CCACCCTGAGCTGGCCCAGAGAGATCCCCCTGGTGAAGGGCGGCAAGCCCGACGTGGTGCAGATCGTGAG
AAACTACAACGCCTACCTGAGAGCCAGCGACGACCTGCCCAAGCTGTTCATCGAGGGCGACCCCGGCTTC
TTCAGCAACGCCATCGTGGAGGGCGCCAAGAAGTTCCCCAACACCGAGTTCGTGAAGGTGAAGGGCCTGC
ACTTCCTCCAGGAGGACGCCCCCGACGAGATGGGCAAGTACATCAAGAGCTTCGTGGAGAGAGTGCTGAA
GAACGAGCAGTAAGAATTCTGCAGATATCCATCACACTGGCGGCCGCTCGAGCATGCATCTAGAGGGCCC
TATTCTATAGTGTCACCTAAATGCTAGAGCTCGCTGATCAGCCTCGACTGTGCCTTCTAGTTGCCAGCCA
TCTGTTGTTTGCCCCTCCCCCGTGCCTTCCTTGACCCTGGAAGGTGCCACTCCCACTGTCCTTTCCTAAT
AAAATGAGGAAATTGCATCGCATTGTCTGAGTAGGTGTCATTCTATTCTGGGGGGTGGGGTGGGGCAGGA
CAGCAAGGGGGAGGATTGGGAAGACAATAGCAGGCATGCTGGGGATGCGGTGGGCTCTATGGCTTCTGAG
GCGGAAAGAACCAGCTGGGGCTCTAGGGGGTATCCCC
[124 nt withheld, positions 2908-3031]
C
[32 nt withheld, positions 3033-3064]
CA
[57 nt withheld, positions 3067-3123]
A
[49 nt withheld, positions 3125-3173]
CCTTTGACGTTGGAGTCCACGTTCTTT
[37 nt withheld, positions 3201-3237]
ACCCTATCTCGGTCTATTCTTTTGATTTATAAGGGATTTTGGGGATTTCGGCCTATTGGTTAAAAAATGA
GCTGATTTAACAAAAATTTAACGCGAATTAATTCTGTGGAATGTGTGTCAGTTAGGGTGTGGAAAGTCCC
CAGGCTCCCCAGGCAGGCAGAAGTATGCAAAGCATGCATCTCAATTAGTCAGCAACCAGGTGTGGAAAGT
CCCCAGGCTCCCCAGCAGGCAGAAGTATGCAAAGCATGCATCTCAATTAGTCAGCAACCATAGTCCCGCC
CCTAACTCCGCCCATCCCGCCCCTAACTCCGCCCAGTTCCGCCCATTCTCCGCCCCATGGCTGACTAATT
TTTTTTATTTATGCAGAGGCCGAGGCCGCCTCTGCCTCTGAGCTATTCCAGAAGTAGTGAGGAGGCTTTT
TTGGAGGCCTAGGCTTTTGCAAAAAGCTCCCGGGAGCTTGTATATCCATTTTCGGATCTGATCAAGAGAC
AGGATGAGGATCGTTTCGCATGATTGAACAAGATGGATTGCACGCAGGTTCTCCGGCCGCTTGGGTGGAG
AGGCTATTCGGCTATGACTGGGCACAACAGACAATCGGCTGCTCTGATGCCGCCGTGTTCCGGCTGTCAG
CGCAGGGGCGCCCGGTTCTTTTTGTCAAGACCGACCTGTCCGGTGCCCTGAATGAACTGCAGGACGAGGC
AGCGCGGCTATCGTGGCTGGCCACGACGGGCGTTCCTTGCGCAGCTGTGCTCGACGTTGTCACTGAAGCG
GGAAGGGACTGGCTGCTATTGGGCGAAGTGCCGGGGCAGGATCTCCTGTCATCTCACCTTGCTCCTGCCG
AGAAAGTATCCATCATGGCTGATGCAATGCGGCGGCTGCATACGCTTGATCCGGCTACCTGCCCATTCGA
CCACCAAGCGAAACATCGCATCGAGCGAGCACGTACTCGGATGGAAGCCGGTCTTGTCGATCAGGATGAT
CTGGACGAAGAGCATCAGGGGCTCGCGCCAGCCGAACTGTTCGCCAGGCTCAAGGCGCGCATGCCCGACG
GCGAGGATCTCGTCGTGACCCATGGCGATGCCTGCTTGCCGAATATCATGGTGGAAAATGGCCGCTTTTC
TGGATTCATCGACTGTGGCCGGCTGGGTGTGGCGGACCGCTATCAGGACATAGCGTTGGCTACCCGTGAT
ATTGCTGAAGAGCTTGGCGGCGAATGGGCTGACCGCTTCCTCGTGCTTTACGGTATCGCCGCTCCCGATT
CGCAGCGCATCGCCTTCTATCGCCTTCTTGACGAGTTCTTCTGAGCGGGACTCTGGGGTTCGAAATGACC
GACCAAGCGACGCCCAACCTGCCATCACGAGATTTCGATTCCACCGCCGCCTTCTATGAAAGGTTGGGCT
TCGGAATCGTTTTCCGGGACGCCGGCTGGATGATCCTCCAGCGCGGGGATCTCATGCTGGAGTTCTTCGC
CCACCCCAACTTGTTTATTGCAGCTTATAATGGTTACAAATAAAGCAATAGCATCACAAATTTCACAAAT
AAAGCATTTTTTTCACTGCATTCTAGTTGTGGTTTGTCCAAACTCATCAATGTATCTTATCATGTCTGTA
TACCGTCGACCTCTAGCTAGAGCTTGGCGTAATCATGGTCATAGCTGTTTCCTGTGTGAAATTGTTATCC
GCTCACAATTCCACACAACATACGAGCCGGAAGCATAAAGTGTAAAGCCTGGGGTGCCTAATGAGTGAGC
TAACTCACATTAATTGCGTTGCGCTCACTGCCCGCTTTCCAGTCGGGAAACCTGTCGTGCCAGCTGCATT
AATGAATCGGCCAACGCGCGGGGAGAGGCGGTTTGCGTATTGGGCGCTCTTCCGCTTCCTCGCTCACTGA
CTCGCTGCGCTCGGTCGTTCGGCTGCGGCGAGCGGTATCAGCTCACTCAAAGGCGGTAATACGGTTATCC
ACAGAATCAGGGGATAACGCAGGAAAGAACATGTGAGCAAAAGGCCAGCAAAAGGCCAGGAACCGTAAAA
AGGCCGCGTTGCTGGCGTTTTTCCATAGGCTCCGCCCCCCTGACGAGCATCACAAAAATCGACGCTCAAG
TCAGAGGTGGCGAAACCCGACAGGACTATAAAGATACCAGGCGTTTCCCCCTGGAAGCTCCCTCGTGCGC
TCTCCTGTTCCGACCCTGCCGCTTACCGGATACCTGTCCGCCTTTCTCCCTTCGGGAAGCGTGGCGCTTT
CTCAATGCTCACGCTGTAGGTATCTCAGTTCGGTGTAGGTCGTTCGCTCCAAGCTGGGCTGTGTGCACGA
ACCCCCCGTTCAGCCCGACCGCTGCGCCTTATCCGGTAACTATCGTCTTGAGTCCAACCCGGTAAGACAC
GACTTATCGCCACTGGCAGCAGCCACTGGTAACAGGATTAGCAGAGCGAGGTATGTAGGCGGTGCTACAG
AGTTCTTGAAGTGGTGGCCTAACTACGGCTACACTAGAAGGACAGTATTTGGTATCTGCGCTCTGCTGAA
GCCAGTTACCTTCGGAAAAAGAGTTGGTAGCTCTTGATCCGGCAAACAAACCACCGCTGGTAGCGGTGGT
TTTTTTGTTTGCAAGCAGCAGATTACGCGCAGAAAAAAAGGATCTCAAGAAGATCCTTTGATCTTTTCTA
CGGGGTCTGACGCTCAGTGGAACGAAAACTCACGTTAAGGGATTTTGGTCATGAGATTATCAAAAAGGAT
CTTCACCTAGATCCTTTTAAATTAAAAATGAAGTTTTAAATCAATCTAAAGTATATATGAGTAAACTTGG
TCTGACAGTTACCAATGCTTAATCAGTGAGGCACCTATCTCAGCGATCTGTCTATTTCGTTCATCCATAG
TTGCCTGACTCCCCGTCGTGTAGATAACTACGATACGGGAGGGCTTACCATCTGGCCCCAGTGCTGCAAT
GATACCGCGAGACCCACGCTCACCGGCTCCAGATTTATCAGCAATAAACCAGCCAGCCGGAAGGGCCGAG
CGCAGAAGTGGTCCTGCAACTTTATCCGCCTCCATCCAGTCTATTAATTGTTGCCGGGAAGCTAGAGTAA
GTAGTTCGCCAGTTAATAGTTTGCGCAACGTTGTTGCCATTGCTACAGGCATCGTGGTGTCACGCTCGTC
GTTTGGTATGGCTTCATTCAGCTCCGGTTCCCAACGATCAAGGCGAGTTACATGATCCCCCATGTTGTGC
AAAAAAGCGGTTAGCTCCTTCGGTCCTCCGATCGTTGTCAGAAGTAAGTTGGCCGCAGTGTTATCACTCA
TGGTTATGGCAGCACTGCATAATTCTCTTACTGTCATGCCATCCGTAAGATGCTTTTCTGTGACTGGTGA
GTACTCAACCAAGTCATTCTGAGAATAGTGTATGCGGCGACCGAGTTGCTCTTGCCCGGCGTCAATACGG
GATAATACCGCGCCACATAGCAGAACTTTAAAAGTGCTCATCATTGGAAAACGTTCTTCGGGGCGAAAAC
TCTCAAGGATCTTACCGCTGTTGAGATCCAGTTCGATGTAACCCACTCGTGCACCCAACTGATCTTCAGC
ATCTTTTACTTTCACCAGCGTTTCTGGGTGAGCAAAAACAGGAAGGCAAAATGCCGCAAAAAAGGGAATA
AGGGCGACACGGAAATGTTGAATACTCATACTCTTCCTTTTTCAATATTATTGAAGCATTTATCAGGGTT
ATTGTCTCATGAGCGGATACATATTTGAATGTATTTAGAAAAATAAACAAATAGGGGTTCCGCGCACATT
TCCCCGAAAAGTGCCACCTGACGTC
Features (pLannotate 1.2.2; 22 found; start..end, strand, type, name):
     36..80      -  misc_feature   bom (fragment): basis of mobility region from pBR322
    235..614     +  enhancer       CMV enhancer: human cytomegalovirus immediate early enhancer
    615..818     +  promoter       CMV promoter: human cytomegalovirus (CMV) immediate early promoter
    814..847     +  LTR            5' LTR (truncated) (fragment): truncated 5' long terminal repeat (LTR) from HIV-1
    863..881     +  promoter       T7 promoter: promoter for bacteriophage T7 RNA polymerase
    914..1606    +  CDS            mTurquoise2: mTurquoise2 is a basic (constitutively fluorescent) cyan fluorescent protein published in 2012, derived from Aequorea victoria. It is reported to be a rapidly-maturing monomer with very low acid sensitivity.
   1604..2530    +  CDS            LUCI_RENRE: Experimental evidence at protein level: Swiss-Prot protein existence level 1. Upon binding the substrate, the enzyme catalyzes an oxygenation, producing a very short-lived hydroperoxide that cyclizes into a dioxetanone structure, which collapses, releasing a CO(2) molecule. The spontaneous breakdown of the dioxetanone releases the energy (about 50 kcal/mole) that is necessary to generate the excited state of the coelenteramide product, which is the singlet form of the monoanion. In vivo the product undergoes the process of nonradiative energy transfer to an accessory protein, a green fluoresce
   2594..2612    -  promoter       SP6 promoter: promoter for bacteriophage SP6 RNA polymerase
   2638..2862    +  polyA_signal   bGH poly(A) signal: bovine growth hormone polyadenylation signal
   2866..2887    +  promoter       SV40 promoter (fragment): SV40 enhancer and early promoter
   2908..3336    +  rep_origin     f1 ori (sequence partly withheld): f1 bacteriophage origin of replication; arrow indicates direction of (+) strand synthesis
   3350..3680    +  promoter       SV40 promoter: SV40 enhancer and early promoter
   3747..4538    +  CDS            neo: KKA2_KLEPN - Also known as kan, nptII. Experimental evidence at protein level: Swiss-Prot protein existence level 1. Resistance to kanamycin, neomycin, paromomycin, ribostamycin, butirosin and gentamicin B. From Klebsiella pneumoniae.
   4562..4720    +  CDS            ble (fragment): BLE_KLEPN - Experimental evidence at protein level: Swiss-Prot protein existence level 1. Binding protein with a strong affinity to the bleomycin family of antibiotics. Binds to CL990; an antimitotic-antibiotic compound. From Klebsiella pneumoniae.
   4715..4836    +  polyA_signal   SV40 poly(A) signal: SV40 polyadenylation signal
   4909..4925    -  protein_bind   lac operator: The lac repressor binds to the lac operator to inhibit transcription in E. coli. This inhibition can be relieved by adding lactose or isopropyl-β-D-thiogalactopyranoside (IPTG). lac repressor encoded by lacI
   4933..4963    -  promoter       lac promoter: promoter for the E. coli lac operon
   4978..4999    -  protein_bind   CAP binding site: CAP binding activates transcription in the presence of cAMP. E. coli catabolite activator protein
   5012..5104    -  CDS            lacI (fragment): lac repressor; lacI; The lac repressor binds to the lac operator to inhibit transcription in E. coli. This inhibition can be relieved by adding lactose or isopropyl-β-D-thiogalactopyranoside (IPTG).
   5287..5875    -  rep_origin     ori: high-copy-number ColE1/pMB1/pBR322/pUC origin of replication
   6046..6906    -  CDS            AmpR: β-lactamase; bla; confers resistance to ampicillin, carbenicillin, and related antibiotics
   6907..7011    -  promoter       AmpR promoter: bla
