[The description below was written by a language model from this plasmid's Addgene catalogue record and pLannotate feature annotations shown in this document.]
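Description:
Cyan Nano-lantern/pcDNA3 is a mammalian expression plasmid built on the pcDNA3 backbone, about 7.0 kb in total. It is propagated in E. coli through a high-copy ColE1/pUC-type origin with ampicillin resistance (β-lactamase under its own promoter). It also carries an f1 origin for single-stranded DNA production. For selection in mammalian cells, an SV40 early promoter drives a neomycin phosphotransferase gene terminated by an SV40 polyadenylation signal, so stable transfectants can be selected with G418. Several short annotations in the feature table (a truncated HIV-1 LTR fragment, ble and lacI fragments, a bom fragment) are small partial matches that probably reflect backbone remnants rather than functional elements.

The payload is a synthetic 1.6 kb open reading frame, Cyan Nano-lantern (CNL), cloned between BamHI and EcoRI sites. It sits downstream of the CMV immediate-early enhancer/promoter and upstream of the bovine growth hormone polyadenylation signal. The annotation shows the insert as an N-terminal mTurquoise2 cyan fluorescent protein joined directly to a Renilla luciferase-derived coding sequence. In this type of chimera, the luciferase oxidises a coelenterazine-type substrate and transfers the excited-state energy non-radiatively to the adjacent fluorescent protein. The fusion therefore emits cyan light without external excitation. Flanking T7 and SP6 promoters allow in vitro transcription and serve as sequencing primer sites. The record gives the purpose as a cyan luminescent protein for high-speed single-cell and whole-body imaging, and the construct belongs to a palette of Nano-lantern colour variants intended for real-time multicolour luminescence imaging.
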