Addgene plasmid #67660: Cyan Nano-lantern/pcDNA3
Purpose: cyan luminescent protein for high-speed single-cell and whole body imaging
Depositing lab: Takeharu Nagai. Publication: Expanded palette of Nano-lanterns for real-time multicolor luminescence imaging. Takai A, Nakano M, Saito K, Haruno R, Watanabe TM, Ohyanagi T, Jin T, Okada Y, Nagai T. Proc Natl Acad Sci U S A. 2015 Apr 7;112(14):4352-6. doi: 10.1073/pnas.1418468112. Epub 2015 Mar 23. PubMed 25831507.
Backbone
  Vector backbone: pcDNA3
  Backbone manufacturer: Invitrogen
  Vector type: Mammalian Expression
  Selectable markers: Neomycin (select with G418)
Growth in bacteria
  Bacterial resistance: Ampicillin, 100 μg/mL
  Growth temperature: 37°C
  Growth strain: XL10 Gold
  Copy number: High Copy
Gene/Insert
  Gene/Insert name: Cyan Nano-lantern (alt name: CNL)
  Species: Synthetic
  Insert size (bp): 1620
  GenBank ID: AB982072
  Cloning method: Restriction Enzyme; 5′ cloning site BamHI (unknown if destroyed); 3′ cloning site EcoRI (unknown if destroyed)
  Sequencing primers: 5′ GAAATTAATACGACTCACTATAGGG; 3′ TAGAAGGCACAGTCGAGG
Terms and licenses: Academic/Nonprofit Terms; Industry Terms: Not Available to Industry
How to cite: Cyan Nano-lantern/pcDNA3 was a gift from Takeharu Nagai (Addgene plasmid # 67660 ; http://n2t.net/addgene:67660 ; RRID:Addgene_67660)
