>Addgene plasmid #67660 | Cyan Nano-lantern/pcDNA3 | depositor partial sequence | sequence record 117192 | Cyan Nano-lantern/pcDNA3 sequence 1620 bps
ATGGTGAGCAAGGGCGAGGAGCTGTTCACCGGGGTGGTGCCCATCCTGGTCGAGCTGGACGGCGACGTAA
ACGGCCACAAGTTCAGCGTGTCCGGCGAGGGCGAGGGCGATGCCACCTACGGCAAGCTGACCCTGAAGTT
CATCTGCACCACCGGCAAGCTGCCCGTGCCCTGGCCCACCCTCGTGACCACCCTGTCCTGGGGCGTGCAG
TGCTTCGCCCGCTACCCCGACCACATGAAGCAGCACGACTTCTTCAAGTCCGCCATGCCCGAAGGCTACG
TCCAGGAGCGCACCATCTTCTTCAAGGACGACGGCAACTACAAGACCCGCGCCGAGGTGAAGTTCGAGGG
CGACACCCTGGTGAACCGCATCGAGCTGAAGGGCATCGACTTCAAGGAGGACGGCAACATCCTGGGGCAC
AAGCTGGAGTACAACTACTTTAGCGACAACGTCTATATCACCGCCGACAAGCAGAAGAACGGCATCAAGG
CCAACTTCAAGATCCGCCACAACATCGAGGACGGCGGCGTGCAGCTCGCCGACCACTACCAGCAGAACAC
CCCCATCGGCGACGGCCCCGTGCTGCTGCCCGACAACCACTACCTGAGCACCCAGTCCAAGCTGAGCAAA
GACCCCAACGAGAAGCGCGATCACATGGTCCTGCTGGAGTTCGTGACCGCCGCCGGGGGTACCAAGGTGT
ACGACCCCGAGCAGAGGAAGAGGATGATCACCGGCCCCCAGTGGTGGGCCAGGTGCAAGCAGATGAACGT
GCTGGACAGCTTCATCAACTACTACGACAGCGAGAAGCACGCCGAGAACGCCGTGATCTTCCTGCACGGC
AACGCCACTAGCAGCTACCTGTGGAGGCACGTGGTGCCCCACATCGAGCCCGTGGCCAGGTGCATCATCC
CCGATCTGATCGGCATGGGCAAGAGCGGCAAGAGCGGCAACGGCAGCTACAGGCTGCTGGACCACTACAA
GTACCTGACCGCCTGGTTCGAGCTTCTGAACCTGCCCAAGAAGATCATCTTCGTGGGCCACGACTGGGGC
GCCGCCCTGGCCTTCCACTACGCCTACGAGCACCAGGACAGGATCAAGGCCATCGTGCACATGGAGAGCG
TGGTGGACGTGATCGAGAGCTGGGACGAGTGGCCAGACATCGAGGAGGACATCGCCCTGATCAAGAGCGA
GGAGGGCGAGAAGATGGTGCTGGAGAACAACTTCTTCGTGGAGACCGTGCTGCCCAGCAAGATCATGAGA
AAGCTGGAGCCCGAGGAGTTCGCCGCCTACCTGGAGCCCTTCAAGGAGAAGGGCGAGGTGAGAAGACCCA
CCCTGAGCTGGCCCAGAGAGATCCCCCTGGTGAAGGGCGGCAAGCCCGACGTGGTGCAGATCGTGAGAAA
CTACAACGCCTACCTGAGAGCCAGCGACGACCTGCCCAAGCTGTTCATCGAGGGCGACCCCGGCTTCTTC
AGCAACGCCATCGTGGAGGGCGCCAAGAAGTTCCCCAACACCGAGTTCGTGAAGGTGAAGGGCCTGCACT
TCCTCCAGGAGGACGCCCCCGACGAGATGGGCAAGTACATCAAGAGCTTCGTGGAGAGAGTGCTGAAGAA
CGAGCAGTAA
