>Addgene plasmid #67660 | Cyan Nano-lantern/pcDNA3 | addgene partial sequence | sequence record 123619 | CMV-F 5'-CGCAAATGGGCGGTAGGCGTG-3'
AGAGAACCCACTGCTTACTGGCTTATCGAAATTAATACGACTCACTATAGGGAGACCCAAGCTTGGTACC
GAGCTCGGATCCGATGGTGAGCAAGGGCGAGGAGCTGTTCACCGGGGTGGTGCCCATCCTGGTCGAGCTG
GACGGCGACGTAAACGGCCACAAGTTCAGCGTGTCCGGCGAGGGCGAGGGCGATGCCACCTACGGCAAGC
TGACCCTGAAGTTCATCTGCACCACCGGCAAGCTGCCCGTGCCCTGGCCCACCCTCGTGACCACCCTGTC
CTGGGGCGTGCAGTGCTTCGCCCGCTACCCCGACCACATGAAGCAGCACGACTTCTTCAAGTCCGCCATG
CCCGAAGGCTACGTCCAGGAGCGCACCATCTTCTTCAAGGACGACGGCAACTACAAGACCCGCGCCGAGG
TGAAGTTCGAGGGCGACACCCTGGTGAACCGCATCGAGCTGAAGGGCATCGACTTCAAGGAGGACGGCAA
CATCCTGGGGCACAAGCTGGAGTACAACTACTTTAGCGACAACGTCTATATCACCGCCGACAAGCAGAAG
AACGGCATCAAGGCCAACTTCAAGATCCGCCACAACATCGAGGACGGCGGCGTGCAGCTCGCCGACCACT
ACCAGCAGAACACCCCCATCGGCGACGGCCCCGTGCTGCTGCCCGACAACCACTACCTGAGCACCCAGTC
CAAGCTGAGCAAAGACCCCAACGAGAAGCGCGATCACATGGTCCTGCTGGAGTTCGTGACCGCCGCCGGG
GGTACCAAGGTGTACGACCCCGAGCAGAGGAAGAGGATGATCACCGG
