>Addgene plasmid #67660 | Cyan Nano-lantern/pcDNA3 | addgene partial sequence | sequence record 123624 | BGH-rev 5'-TAGAAGGCACAGTCGAGG-3'
TAGGGCCCTCTAGATGCATGCTCGAGCGGCCGCCAGTGTGATGGATATCTGCAGAATTCTTACTGCTCGT
TCTTCAGCACTCTCTCCACGAAGCTCTTGATGTACTTGCCCATCTCGTCGGGGGCGTCCTCCTGGAGGAA
GTGCAGGCCCTTCACCTTCACGAACTCGGTGTTGGGGAACTTCTTGGCGCCCTCCACGATGGCGTTGCTG
AAGAAGCCGGGGTCGCCCTCGATGAACAGCTTGGGCAGGTCGTCGCTGGCTCTCAGGTAGGCGTTGTAGT
TTCTCACGATCTGCACCACGTCGGGCTTGCCGCCCTTCACCAGGGGGATCTCTCTGGGCCAGCTCAGGGT
GGGTCTTCTCACCTCGCCCTTCTCCTTGAAGGGCTCCAGGTAGGCGGCGAACTCCTCGGGCTCCAGCTTT
CTCATGATCTTGCTGGGCAGCACGGTCTCCACGAAGAAGTTGTTCTCCAGCACCATCTTCTCGCCCTCCT
CGCTCTTGATCAGGGCGATGTCCTCCTCGATGTCTGGCCACTCGTCCCAGCTCTCGATCACGTCCACCAC
GCTCTCCATGTGCACGATGGCCTTGATCCTGTCCTGGTGCTCGTAGGCGTAGTGGAAGGCCAGGGCGGCG
CCCCAGTCGTGGCCCACGAAGATGATCTTCTTGGGCAGGTTCAGAAGCTCGAACCAGGCGGTCAGGTACT
TGTAGTGGTCCAGCAGCCTGTAGCTGCCGTTGCCGCTCTTGCCGCTCTTGCCCATGCCGATCAGATCGGG
GATGATGCACCTGGCCACGGGCTCGATGTGGGGCACCACGTGCCTCCACAGGTAGCTGCTAGTGGCGTTG
